>Addgene plasmid #236873 | NanoBRET Assay Vector, CRAF RBD-CRD-HaloTag | addgene full sequence | sequence record 472485 | Addgene NGS Result
GGCATGCAAGCTGATTTGGCTGCTGCCACCGCTGAGCAAGGCCGCTTCGAGCAGACATGATAAGATACAT
TGATGAGTTTGGACAAACCACAACTAGAATGCAGTGAAAAAAATGCTTTATTTGTGAAATTTGTGATGCT
ATTGCTTTATTTGTAACCATTATAAGCTGCAATAAACAAGTTAACAACAACAATTGCATTCATTTTATGT
TTCAGGTTCAGGGGGAGATGTGGGAGGTTTTTTTAAGCAAGTAAAACCTCTACAAATGTGGTAAAATCTT
AATTAAGAATTCTAATATAACTTCGTATAGCATACATTATACGAAGTTATGGATCCACTGTTGACAATTA
ATCATCGGCATAGTATATCGGCATAGTATAATACGACAAGGTGAGGAACTAAACCCAGGAGGCAGATCAT
GATTGAACAAGATGGATTGCACGCAGGTTCTCCGGCCGCTTGGGTGGAGAGGCTATTCGGCTATGACTGG
GCACAACAGACAATCGGCTGCTCTGATGCCGCCGTGTTCCGGCTGTCAGCGCAGGGGCGCCCGGTTCTTT
TTGTCAAGACCGACCTGTCCGGTGCCCTGAATGAACTGCAGGACGAGGCAGCGCGGCTATCGTGGCTGGC
CACGACGGGCGTTCCTTGCGCAGCTGTGCTCGACGTTGTCACTGAAGCGGGAAGGGACTGGCTGCTATTG
GGCGAAGTGCCGGGGCAGGATCTCCTGTCATCTCACCTTGCTCCTGCCGAGAAAGTATCCATCATGGCTG
ATGCAATGCGGCGGCTGCATACGCTTGATCCGGCTACCTGCCCATTCGACCACCAAGCGAAACATCGCAT
CGAGCGAGCACGTACTCGGATGGAAGCCGGTCTTGTCGATCAGGATGATCTGGACGAAGAGCATCAGGGG
CTCGCGCCAGCCGAACTTTTCGCCAGGCTCAAGGCGCGCATGCCCGACGGCGAGGATCTCGTCGTGACCC
ATGGCGATGCCTGCTTGCCGAATATCATGGTGGAAAATGGCCGCTTTTCTGGATTCATCGACTGTGGCCG
GCTGGGTGTGGCGGACCGCTATCAGGACATAGCGTTGGCTACCCGTGATATTGCTGAAGAGCTTGGCGGC
GAATGGGCTGACCGCTTCCTCGTGCTTTACGGTATCGCCGCTCCCGATTCGCAGCGCATCGCCTTCTATC
GCCTTCTTGACGAGTTCTTCTGATTCGAAATGACCGACCAAGCGACGCCCAACCGGTATCAGCTCACTCA
AAGGCGGTAATACGGTTATCCACAGAATCAGGGGATAACGCAGGAAAGAACATGTGAGCAAAAGGCCAGC
AAAAGGCCAGGAACCGTAAAAAGGCCGCGTTGCTGGCGTTTTTCCATAGGCTCCGCCCCCCTGACGAGCA
TCACAAAAATCGACGCTCAAGTCAGAGGTGGCGAAACCCGACAGGACTATAAAGATACCAGGCGTTTCCC
CCTGGAAGCTCCCTCGTGCGCTCTCCTGTTCCGACCCTGCCGCTTACCGGATACCTGTCCGCCTTTCTCC
CTTCGGGAAGCGTGGCGCTTTCTCATAGCTCACGCTGTAGGTATCTCAGTTCGGTGTAGGTCGTTCGCTC
CAAGCTGGGCTGTGTGCACGAACCCCCCGTTCAGCCCGACCGCTGCGCCTTATCCGGTAACTATCGTCTT
GAGTCCAACCCGGTAAGACACGACTTATCGCCACTGGCAGCAGCCACTGGTAACAGGATTAGCAGAGCGA
GGTATGTAGGCGGTGCTACAGAGTTCTTGAAGTGGTGGCCTAACTACGGCTACACTAGAAGGACAGTATT
TGGTATCTGCGCTCTGCTGAAGCCAGTTACCTTCGGAAAAAGAGTTGGTAGCTCTTGATCCGGCAAACAA
ACCACCGCTGGTAGCGGTGGTTTTTTTGTTTGCAAGCAGCAGATTACGCGCAGAAAAAAAGGATTTCAAG
AAGATCCTTTGATCTTTTCTACGGGGTCTGACGCTCAGTGGAACGAAAACTCACGTTAAGGGATTTTGGT
CATGAGATTATCAAAAAGGATCTTCACCTAGATCCTTTTATAGTCCGGAATCGTCACACAAAAAACCAAC
ACACAGATGTAATGAAAATAAAGATATTTTATTGCGGCCATCGTGATGGCTAGAGTTTAGCCCTCCCACA
CATAACCAGAGGGCAGCAATTCACGAATCCCAACTGCCGTCGGCTGTCCATCACTGTCCTTCACTATGGC
TTTGATCCCAGGATGCAGATCGAGAAGCACCTGTCGGCACCGTCCGCAGGGGCTCAAGATGCCCCTGTTC
TCATTTCCGATCGCGACGATACAAGTCAGGTTGCCAGCTGCCGCAGCAGCAGCAGTGCCCAGCACCACGA
GTTCTGCACAAGGTCCCCCAGTAAAATGATATACATTGACACCAGTGAAGATGCGGCCGTCGCTAGAGAG
AGCTGCGCTGGCGACGCTGTAGTCTTCAGAGATGGGGATGCTGTTGATTGTAGCCGTTGCTCTTTCAATG
AGGGTGGATTCTTCTTGAGACAAAGGCTTGGCCATGGTGGCGCTAGTGTCAGAAGAATCGAGCTTTTTGC
AAAAGCCTAGGCCTCCAAAAAAGCCTCCTCACTACTTCTGGAATAGCTCAGAGGCCGAGGCGGCCTCGGC
CTCTGCATAAATAAAAAAAATTAGTCAGCCATGGGGCGGAGAATGGGCGGAACTGGGCGGAGTTAGGGGC
GGGATGGGCGGAGTTAGGGGCGGGACTATGGTTGCTGACTAATTGAGATGCATGCTTTGCATACTTCTGC
CTGCTGGGGAGCCTGGGGACTTTCCACACCTGGTTGCTGACTAATTGAGATGCATGCTTTGCATACTTCT
GCCTGCTGGGGAGCCTGGGGACTTTCCACACCCTAACTGACACACATTCCACAGCTGGTTCTTTCCGCCT
CAGAAGGTACCTAACCAAGTTCCTCTTTCAGAGGTTATTTCAGGCCATGGTGCTGCGCAAGACGCGTTAA
TTAAGACGTCGGCAGTGAAAAAAATGCTTTATTTGTGAAATTTGTGATGCTATTGCTTTATTTGTAACCA
TTATAAGCTGCAATAAACAAGTTAACAACAACAATTGCATTCATTTTATGTTTCAGGTTCAGGGGGAGGT
GTGGGAGGTTTTTTAAAGCAAGTAAAACCTCTACAAATGTGGTATGGCTGATTATGATCCGCGGCCGCAA
TACGTCGACGTTATCAGCTGACTTCGTACGAGAGCCTAGGATTATGGCGCGCCACTAGTTATTAATAGTA
ATCAATTACGGGGTCATTAGTTCATAGCCCATATATGGAGTTCCGCGTTACATAACTTACGGTAAATGGC
CCGCCTGGCTGACCGCCCAACGACCCCCGCCCATTGACGTCAATAATGACGTATGTTCCCATAGTAACGC
CAATAGGGACTTTCCATTGACGTCAATGGGTGGAGTATTTACGGTAAACTGCCCACTTGGCAGTACATCA
AGTGTATCATATGCCAAGTCCGCCCCCTATTGACGTCAATGACGGTAAATGGCCCGCCTGGCATTATGCC
CAGTACATGACCTTACGGGACTTTCCTACTTGGCAGTACATCTACGTATTAGTCATCGCTATTACCATGG
TGATGCGGTTTTGGCAGTACACCAATGGGCGTGGATAGCGGTTTGACTCACGGGGATTTCCAAGTCTCCA
CCCCATTGACGTCAATGGGAGTTTGTTTTGGCACCAAAATCAACGGGACTTTCCAAAATGTCGTAATAAC
CCCGCCCCGTTGACGCAAATGGGCGGTAGGCGTGTACGGTGGGAGGTCTATATAAGCAGAGCTGGTTTAG
TGAACCGTCAGATCACTAGAAGCTTTATTGCGGTAGTTTATCACAGTTAAATTGCTAACGCAGTCAGTGC
TTCTGACACAACAGTCTCGAACTTAAGCTGCAGAAGTTGGTCGTGAGGCACTGGGCAGGTAAGTATCAAG
GTTACAAGACAGGTTTAAGGAGACCAATAGAAACTGGGCTTGTCGAGACAGAGAAGACTCTTGCGTTTCT
GATAGGCACCTATTGGTCTTACTGACATCCACTTTGCCTTTCTCTCCACAGGTGTCCACTCCCAGTTCAA
TTACAGCTCTTAAGGCTAGAGTATTAATACGACTCACTATAGGGCTAGCGATCGCCATGCCTTCTAAGAC
AAGCAACACTATCCGTGTTTTCTTGCCGAACAAGCAAAGAACAGTGGTCAATGTGCGAAATGGAATGAGC
TTGCATGACTGCCTTATGAAAGCACTCAAGGTGAGGGGCCTGCAACCAGAGTGCTGTGCAGTGTTCAGAC
TTCTCCACGAACACAAAGGTAAAAAAGCACGCTTAGATTGGAATACTGATGCTGCGTCTTTGATTGGAGA
AGAACTTCAAGTAGATTTCCTGGATCATGTTCCCCTCACAACACACAACTTTGCTCGGAAGACGTTCCTG
AAGCTTGCCTTCTGTGACATCTGTCAGAAATTCCTGCTCAATGGATTTCGATGTCAGACTTGTGGCTACA
AATTTCATGAGCACTGTAGCACCAAAGTACCTACTATGTGTGTGGACTGGAGTAACGTTTCTCTCGAGCC
AACCACTGAGGATCTGTACTTTCAGAGCGATAACGATGGATCCGAAATCGGTACTGGCTTTCCATTCGAC
CCCCATTATGTGGAAGTCCTGGGCGAGCGCATGCACTACGTCGATGTTGGTCCGCGCGATGGCACCCCTG
TGCTGTTCCTGCACGGTAACCCGACCTCCTCCTACGTGTGGCGCAACATCATCCCGCATGTTGCACCGAC
CCATCGCTGCATTGCTCCAGACCTGATCGGTATGGGCAAATCCGACAAACCAGACCTGGGTTATTTCTTC
GACGACCACGTCCGCTTCATGGATGCCTTCATCGAAGCCCTGGGTCTGGAAGAGGTCGTCCTGGTCATTC
ACGACTGGGGCTCCGCTCTGGGTTTCCACTGGGCCAAGCGCAATCCAGAGCGCGTCAAAGGTATTGCATT
TATGGAGTTCATCCGCCCTATCCCGACCTGGGACGAATGGCCAGAATTTGCCCGCGAGACCTTCCAGGCC
TTCCGCACCACCGACGTCGGCCGCAAGCTGATCATCGATCAGAACGTTTTTATCGAGGGTACGCTGCCGA
TGGGTGTCGTCCGCCCGCTGACTGAAGTCGAGATGGACCATTACCGCGAGCCGTTCCTGAATCCTGTTGA
CCGCGAGCCACTGTGGCGCTTCCCAAACGAGCTGCCAATCGCCGGTGAGCCAGCGAACATCGTCGCGCTG
GTCGAAGAATACATGGACTGGCTGCACCAGTCCCCTGTCCCGAAGCTGCTGTTCTGGGGCACCCCAGGCG
TTCTGATCCCACCGGCCGAAGCCGCTCGCCTGGCCAAAAGCCTGCCTAACTGCAAGGCTGTGGACATCGG
CCCGGGTCTGAATCTGCTGCAAGAAGACAACCCGGACCTGATCGGCAGCGAGATCGCGCGCTGGCTGTCT
ACTCTGGAGATTTCCGGTTAATAGAATTCTAGAGTCGACCTGCA
Features (pLannotate 1.2.2; 19 found; start..end, strand, type, name):
     61..182     -  polyA_signal   SV40 poly(A) signal: SV40 polyadenylation signal
    205..273     -  CDS            large T antigen (fragment): large T antigen from SV40 (simian virus 40)
    297..330     +  protein_bind   loxP: Cre-mediated recombination occurs in the 8-bp core sequence (GCATACAT). Cre recombinase
    340..387     +  promoter       EM7 promoter: synthetic bacterial promoter&nbsp
    419..1210    +  CDS            neo: KKA2_KLEPN - Also known as kan, nptII. Experimental evidence at protein level: Swiss-Prot protein existence level 1. Resistance to kanamycin, neomycin, paromomycin, ribostamycin, butirosin and gentamicin B. From Klebsiella pneumoniae.
   1371..1959    -  rep_origin     ori: high-copy-number ColE1/pMB1/pBR322/pUC origin of replication
   2085..2133    -  polyA_signal   poly(A) signal: synthetic polyadenylation signal
   2157..2555    -  CDS            BSD: blasticidin S deaminase; Aspergillus terreus BSD; confers resistance to blasticidin
   2586..2943    -  promoter       SV40 promoter: SV40 enhancer and early promoter
   3022..3103    -  polyA_signal   SV40 poly(A) signal: SV40 polyadenylation signal
   3126..3209    -  CDS            large T antigen (fragment): large T antigen from SV40 (simian virus 40)
   3274..3639    +  enhancer       CMV enhancer: human cytomegalovirus immediate early enhancer
   3641..3840    +  promoter       CMV promoter: human cytomegalovirus (CMV) immediate early promoter
   3979..4111    +  intron         chimeric intron: chimera between introns from human β-globin and immunoglobulin heavy chain genes
   4155..4173    +  promoter       T7 promoter: promoter for bacteriophage T7 RNA polymerase
   4190..4609    +  CDS            RAF1 (fragment): RAF1_HUMAN - Also known as RAF. Experimental evidence at protein level: Swiss-Prot protein existence level 1. Serine/threonine-protein kinase that acts as a regulatory link between the membrane-associated Ras GTPases and the MAPK/ERK cascade, and this critical regulatory link functions as a switch determining cell fate decisions including proliferation, differentiation, apoptosis, survival and oncogenic transformation. RAF1 activation initiates a mitogen-activated protein kinase (MAPK) cascade that comprises a sequential phosphorylation of the dual-specific MAPK kinases (MAP2K1/MEK1 and MAP2K2
   4628..4648    +  CDS            TEV site: tobacco etch virus (TEV) protease recognition and cleavage site
   4664..5547    +  CDS            HaloTag® (fragment): modified bacterial dehalogenase that forms covalent bonds with chloroalkane derivatives
   5558..12      +  misc_feature   MCS (fragment) (across the origin): pUC18/19 multiple cloning site
