[The description below was written by a language model from this plasmid's Addgene catalogue record and pLannotate feature annotations shown in this document.]
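Description:
NanoBRET Assay Vector, CRAF RBD-CRD-HaloTag is a 5.6 kb mammalian expression plasmid built on the pFC221K HaloTag CMV-Blast BiBRET backbone. It is propagated in E. coli at high copy from a ColE1/pUC-type origin and selected with kanamycin through a neo/nptII gene driven by the bacterial EM7 promoter. For selection in mammalian cells it carries a separate cassette in which the SV40 enhancer/early promoter drives the blasticidin S deaminase gene (BSD), terminated by a synthetic poly(A) signal. A single loxP site is annotated just upstream of the EM7 promoter; the record does not state its purpose.

The payload is a fragment of human RAF1 (CRAF) limited to the Ras-binding domain and cysteine-rich domain, the N-terminal region through which RAF engages active, membrane-associated Ras GTPases; the kinase domain is not included. Transcription comes from the CMV immediate-early enhancer and promoter, followed by a chimeric β-globin/immunoglobulin intron that generally improves expression. A T7 promoter just upstream of the coding sequence would also permit in vitro transcription. The RAF1 fragment is followed by a TEV protease cleavage site and then a C-terminal HaloTag, a modified dehalogenase that binds chloroalkane ligands covalently. An SV40 poly(A) signal lies downstream of the fusion, although the table annotates it on the opposite strand.

In the NanoBRET format, a HaloTag fusion labelled with a fluorescent chloroalkane ligand serves as the energy acceptor, paired with a NanoLuc-tagged partner as donor. This construct is therefore suited to reporting CRAF RBD-CRD interactions, such as with Ras proteins, in live mammalian cells, although the record does not name the specific donor partner.
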