Addgene plasmid #236873: NanoBRET Assay Vector, CRAF RBD-CRD-HaloTag
Purpose: Express CRAF RBD-CRD-HaloTag(R) in Mammalian Cells under a CMV promoter
Depositing lab: Promega Corporation.
Backbone
  Vector backbone: pFC221K HaloTag(R) CMV-Blast BiBRET Vector
  Vector type: Mammalian Expression
  Selectable markers: Blasticidin
Growth in bacteria
  Bacterial resistance: Kanamycin, 50 μg/mL
  Growth temperature: 37°C
  Growth strain: DH5alpha
  Copy number: High Copy
Gene/Insert
  Gene/Insert name: CRAF
  Species: H. sapiens (human)
  Mutation: Ras Binding Domain-Cysteine Rich Domain
  Entrez Gene: RAF1 (a.k.a. CMD1NN, CRAF, NS5, Raf-1, c-Raf)
  Promoter: CMV
  Tag / fusion protein: HaloTag (R) (C terminal on backbone)
  Cloning method: Other
Terms and licenses: Academic/Nonprofit Terms; Industry Terms
How to cite: NanoBRET Assay Vector, CRAF RBD-CRD-HaloTag was a gift from Promega Corporation (Addgene plasmid # 236873 ; http://n2t.net/addgene:236873 ; RRID:Addgene_236873)
